>Addgene plasmid #135684 | pLenti-CMV-GFP-miRE_shRen-Blast | addgene full sequence | sequence record 327610 | Addgene NGS Result
TGGCACTTTTCGGGGAAATGTGCGCGGAACCCCTATTTGTTTATTTTTCTAAATACATTCAAATATGTAT
CCGCTCATGAGACAATAACCCTGATAAATGCTTCAATAATATTGAAAAAGGAAGAGTATGAGTATTCAAC
ATTTCCGTGTCGCCCTTATTCCCTTTTTTGCGGCATTTTGCCTTCCTGTTTTTGCTCACCCAGAAACGCT
GGTGAAAGTAAAAGATGCTGAAGATCAGTTGGGTGCACGAGTGGGTTACATCGAACTGGATCTCAACAGC
GGTAAGATCCTTGAGAGTTTTCGCCCCGAAGAACGTTTTCCAATGATGAGCACTTTTAAAGTTCTGCTAT
GTGGCGCGGTATTATCCCGTATTGACGCCGGGCAAGAGCAACTCGGTCGCCGCATACACTATTCTCAGAA
TGACTTGGTTGAGTACTCACCAGTCACAGAAAAGCATCTTACGGATGGCATGACAGTAAGAGAATTATGC
AGTGCTGCCATAACCATGAGTGATAACACTGCGGCCAACTTACTTCTGACAACGATCGGAGGACCGAAGG
AGCTAACCGCTTTTTTGCACAACATGGGGGATCATGTAACTCGCCTTGATCGTTGGGAACCGGAGCTGAA
TGAAGCCATACCAAACGACGAGCGTGACACCACGATGCCTGTAGCAATGGCAACAACGTTGCGCAAACTA
TTAACTGGCGAACTACTTACTCTAGCTTCCCGGCAACAATTAATAGACTGGATGGAGGCGGATAAAGTTG
CAGGACCACTTCTGCGCTCGGCCCTTCCGGCTGGCTGGTTTATTGCTGATAAATCTGGAGCCGGTGAGCG
TGGGTCTCGCGGTATCATTGCAGCACTGGGGCCAGATGGTAAGCCCTCCCGTATCGTAGTTATCTACACG
ACGGGGAGTCAGGCAACTATGGATGAACGAAATAGACAGATCGCTGAGATAGGTGCCTCACTGATTAAGC
ATTGGTAACTGTCAGACCAAGTTTACTCATATATACTTTAGATTGATTTAAAACTTCATTTTTAATTTAA
AAGGATCTAGGTGAAGATCCTTTTTGATAATCTCATGACCAAAATCCCTTAACGTGAGTTTTCGTTCCAC
TGAGCGTCAGACCCCGTAGAAAAGATCAAAGGATCTTCTTGAGATCCTTTTTTTCTGCGCGTAATCTGCT
GCTTGCAAACAAAAAAACCACCGCTACCAGCGGTGGTTTGTTTGCCGGATCAAGAGCTACCAACTCTTTT
TCCGAAGGTAACTGGCTTCAGCAGAGCGCAGATACCAAATACTGTTCTTCTAGTGTAGCCGTAGTTAGGC
CACCACTTCAAGAACTCTGTAGCACCGCCTACATACCTCGCTCTGCTAATCCTGTTACCAGTGGCTGCTG
CCAGTGGCGATAAGTCGTGTCTTACCGGGTTGGACTCAAGACGATAGTTACCGGATAAGGCGCAGCGGTC
GGGCTGAACGGGGGGTTCGTGCACACAGCCCAGCTTGGAGCGAACGACCTACACCGAACTGAGATACCTA
CAGCGTGAGCTATGAGAAAGCGCCACGCTTCCCGAAGGGAGAAAGGCGGACAGGTATCCGGTAAGCGGCA
GGGTCGGAACAGGAGAGCGCACGAGGGAGCTTCCAGGGGGAAACGCCTGGTATCTTTATAGTCCTGTCGG
GTTTCGCCACCTCTGACTTGAGCGTCGATTTTTGTGATGCTCGTCAGGGGGGCGGAGCCTATGGAAAAAC
GCCAGCAACGCGGCCTTTTTACGGTTCCTGGCCTTTTGCTGGCCTTTTGCTCACATGTTCTTTCCTGCGT
TATCCCCTGATTCTGTGGATAACCGTATTACCGCCTTTGAGTGAGCTGATACCGCTCGCCGCAGCCGAAC
GACCGAGCGCAGCGAGTCAGTGAGCGAGGAAGCGGAAGAGCGCCCAATACGCAAACCGCCTCTCCCCGCG
CGTTGGCCGATTCATTAATGCAGCTGGCACGACAGGTTTCCCGACTGGAAAGCGGGCAGTGAGCGCAACG
CAATTAATGTGAGTTAGCTCACTCATTAGGCACCCCAGGCTTTACACTTTATGCTTCCGGCTCGTATGTT
GTGTGGAATTGTGAGCGGATAACAATTTCACACAGGAAACAGCTATGACCATGATTACGCCAAGCGCGCA
ATTAACCCTCACTAAAGGGAACAAAAGCTGGAGCTGCAAGCTTAATGTAGTCTTATGCAATACTCTTGTA
GTCTTGCAACATGGTAACGATGAGTTAGCAACATGCCTTACAAGGAGAGAAAAAGCACCGTGCATGCCGA
TTGGTGGAAGTAAGGTGGTACGATCGTGCCTTATTAGGAAGGCAACAGACGGGTCTGACATGGATTGGAC
GAACCACTGAATTGCCGCATTGCAGAGATATTGTATTTAAGTGCCTAGCTCGATACATAAACGGGTCTCT
CTGGTTAGACCAGATCTGAGCCTGGGAGCTCTCTGGCTAACTAGGGAACCCACTGCTTAAGCCTCAATAA
AGCTTGCCTTGAGTGCTTCAAGTAGTGTGTGCCCGTCTGTTGTGTGACTCTGGTAACTAGAGATCCCTCA
GACCCTTTTAGTCAGTGTGGAAAATCTCTAGCAGTGGCGCCCGAACAGGGACTTGAAAGCGAAAGGGAAA
CCAGAGGAGCTCTCTCGACGCAGGACTCGGCTTGCTGAAGCGCGCACGGCAAGAGGCGAGGGGCGGCGAC
TGGTGAGTACGCCAAAAATTTTGACTAGCGGAGGCTAGAAGGAGAGAGATGGGTGCGAGAGCGTCAGTAT
TAAGCGGGGGAGAATTAGATCGCGATGGGAAAAAATTCGGTTAAGGCCAGGGGGAAAGAAAAAATATAAA
TTAAAACATATAGTATGGGCAAGCAGGGAGCTAGAACGATTCGCAGTTAATCCTGGCCTGTTAGAAACAT
CAGAAGGCTGTAGACAAATACTGGGACAGCTACAACCATCCCTTCAGACAGGATCAGAAGAACTTAGATC
ATTATATAATACAGTAGCAACCCTCTATTGTGTGCATCAAAGGATAGAGATAAAAGACACCAAGGAAGCT
TTAGACAAGATAGAGGAAGAGCAAAACAAAAGTAAGACCACCGCACAGCAAGCGGCCGCTGATCTTCAGA
CCTGGAGGAGGAGATATGAGGGACAATTGGAGAAGTGAATTATATAAATATAAAGTAGTAAAAATTGAAC
CATTAGGAGTAGCACCCACCAAGGCAAAGAGAAGAGTGGTGCAGAGAGAAAAAAGAGCAGTGGGAATAGG
AGCTTTGTTCCTTGGGTTCTTGGGAGCAGCAGGAAGCACTATGGGCGCAGCGTCAATGACGCTGACGGTA
CAGGCCAGACAATTATTGTCTGGTATAGTGCAGCAGCAGAACAATTTGCTGAGGGCTATTGAGGCGCAAC
AGCATCTGTTGCAACTCACAGTCTGGGGCATCAAGCAGCTCCAGGCAAGAATCCTGGCTGTGGAAAGATA
CCTAAAGGATCAACAGCTCCTGGGGATTTGGGGTTGCTCTGGAAAACTCATTTGCACCACTGCTGTGCCT
TGGAATGCTAGTTGGAGTAATAAATCTCTGGAACAGATTTGGAATCACACGACCTGGATGGAGTGGGACA
GAGAAATTAACAATTACACAAGCTTAATACACTCCTTAATTGAAGAATCGCAAAACCAGCAAGAAAAGAA
TGAACAAGAATTATTGGAATTAGATAAATGGGCAAGTTTGTGGAATTGGTTTAACATAACAAATTGGCTG
TGGTATATAAAATTATTCATAATGATAGTAGGAGGCTTGGTAGGTTTAAGAATAGTTTTTGCTGTACTTT
CTATAGTGAATAGAGTTAGGCAGGGATATTCACCATTATCGTTTCAGACCCACCTCCCAACCCCGAGGGG
ACCCGACAGGCCCGAAGGAATAGAAGAAGAAGGTGGAGAGAGAGACAGAGACAGATCCATTCGATTAGTG
AACGGATCTCGACGGTATCGGTTAACTTTTAAAAGAAAAGGGGGGATTGGGGGGTACAGTGCAGGGGAAA
GAATAGTAGACATAATAGCAACAGACATACAAACTAAAGAATTACAAAAACAAATTACAAAATTCAAAAT
TTTATCGATAAGCTTGGGAGTTCCGCGTTACATAACTTACGGTAAATGGCCCGCCTGGCTGACCGCCCAA
CGACCCCCGCCCATTGACGTCAATAATGACGTATGTTCCCATAGTAACGCCAATAGGGACTTTCCATTGA
CGTCAATGGGTGGAGTATTTACGGTAAACTGCCCACTTGGCAGTACATCAAGTGTATCATATGCCAAGTA
CGCCCCCTATTGACGTCAATGACGGTAAATGGCCCGCCTGGCATTATGCCCAGTACATGACCTTATGGGA
CTTTCCTACTTGGCAGTACATCTACGTATTAGTCATCGCTATTACCATGGTGATGCGGTTTTGGCAGTAC
ATCAATGGGCGTGGATAGCGGTTTGACTCACGGGGATTTCCAAGTCTCCACCCCATTGACGTCAATGGGA
GTTTGTTTTGGCACCAAAATCAACGGGACTTTCCAAAATGTCGTAACAACTCCGCCCCATTGACGCAAAT
GGGCGGTAGGCGTGTACGGTGGGAGGTCTATATAAGCAGAGCTCGTTTAGTGAACCGTCAGATCGCCTGG
AGACGCCATCCACGCTGTTTTGACCTCCATAGAAGACACCGACTCTAGAGGATCCACCGGTCGCCACCAT
GGTGAGCAAGGGCGAGGAGCTGTTCACCGGGGTGGTGCCCATCCTGGTCGAGCTGGACGGCGACGTAAAC
GGCCACAAGTTCAGCGTGTCCGGCGAGGGCGAGGGCGATGCCACCTACGGCAAGCTGACCCTGAAGTTCA
TCTGCACCACCGGCAAGCTGCCCGTGCCCTGGCCCACCCTCGTGACCACCCTGACCTACGGCGTGCAGTG
CTTCAGCCGCTACCCCGACCACATGAAGCAGCACGACTTCTTCAAGTCCGCCATGCCCGAAGGCTACGTC
CAGGAGCGCACCATCTTCTTCAAGGACGACGGCAACTACAAGACCCGCGCCGAGGTGAAGTTCGAGGGCG
ACACCCTGGTGAACCGCATCGAGCTGAAGGGCATCGACTTCAAGGAGGACGGCAACATCCTGGGGCACAA
GCTGGAGTACAACTACAACAGCCACAACGTCTATATCATGGCCGACAAGCAGAAGAACGGCATCAAGGTG
AACTTCAAGATCCGCCACAACATCGAGGACGGCAGCGTGCAGCTCGCCGACCACTACCAGCAGAACACCC
CCATCGGCGACGGCCCCGTGCTGCTGCCCGACAACCACTACCTGAGCACCCAGTCCGCCCTGAGCAAAGA
CCCCAACGAGAAGCGCGATCACATGGTCCTGCTGGAGTTCGTGACCGCCGCCGGGATCACTCTCGGCATG
GACGAGCTGTACAAGTAATGACGTACGGCGGCCGCCTCGACTAGGGATAACAGGGTAATTGTTTGAATGA
GGCTTCAGTACTTTACAGAATCGTTGCCTGCACATCTTGGAAACACTTGCTGGGATTACTTCGACTTCTT
AACCCAACAGAAGGCTCGAGAAGGTATATTGCTGTTGACAGTGAGCGCAGGAATTATAATGCTTATCTAT
AGTGAAGCCACAGATGTATAGATAAGCATTATAATTCCTATGCCTACTGCCTCGGACTTCAAGGGGCTAG
AATTCGAGCAATTATCTTGTTTACTAAAACTGAATACCTTGCTATCTCTTTGATACATTTTTACAAAGCT
GAATTAAAATGGTATAAATTAAATCACTTTTTTCAATTGACGCGTGTCGACAATCAACCTCTGGATTACA
AAATTTGTGAAAGATTGACTGGTATTCTTAACTATGTTGCTCCTTTTACGCTATGTGGATACGCTGCTTT
AATGCCTTTGTATCATGCTATTGCTTCCCGTATGGCTTTCATTTTCTCCTCCTTGTATAAATCCTGGTTG
CTGTCTCTTTATGAGGAGTTGTGGCCCGTTGTCAGGCAACGTGGCGTGGTGTGCACTGTGTTTGCTGACG
CAACCCCCACTGGTTGGGGCATTGCCACCACCTGTCAGCTCCTTTCCGGGACTTTCGCTTTCCCCCTCCC
TATTGCCACGGCGGAACTCATCGCCGCCTGCCTTGCCCGCTGCTGGACAGGGGCTCGGCTGTTGGGCACT
GACAATTCCGTGGTGTTGTCGGGGAAGCTGACGTCCTTTCCATGGCTGCTCGCCTGTGTTGCCACCTGGA
TTCTGCGCGGGACGTCCTTCTGCTACGTCCCTTCGGCCCTCAATCCAGCGGACCTTCCTTCCCGCGGCCT
GCTGCCGGCTCTGCGGCCTCTTCCGCGTCTTCGCCTTCGCCCTCAGACGAGTCGGATCTCCCTTTGGGCC
GCCTCCCCGCCTGGATTCTACCGGGTAGGGGAGGCGCTTTTCCCAAGGCAGTCTGGAGCATGCGCTTTAG
CAGCCCCGCTGGGCACTTGGCGCTACACAAGTGGCCTCTGGCCTCGCACACATTCCACATCCACCGGTAG
GCGCCAACCGGCTCCGTTCTTTGGTGGCCCCTTCGCGCCACCTTCTACTCCTCCCCTAGTCAGGAAGTTC
CCCCCCGCCCCGCAGCTCGCGTCGTGCAGGACGTGACAAATGGAAGTAGCACGTCTCACTAGTCTCGTGC
AGATGGACAGCACCGCTGAGCAATGGAAGCGGGTAGGCCTTTGGGGCAGCGGCCAATAGCAGCTTTGCTC
CTTCGCTTTCTGGGCTCAGAGGCTGGGAAGGGGTGGGTCCGGGGGCGGGCTCAGGGGCGGGCTCAGGGGC
GGGGCGGGCGCCCGAAGGTCCTCCGGAGGCCCGGCATTCTGCACGCTTCAAAAGCGCACGTCTGCCGCGC
TGTTCTCCTCTTCCTCATCTCCGGGCCTTTCGACCTGCAGCCCAAGCTTACCGCTAGCCCATGGCCAAGC
CTTTGTCTCAAGAAGAATCCACCCTCATTGAAAGAGCAACGGCTACAATCAACAGCATCCCCATCTCTGA
AGACTACAGCGTCGCCAGCGCAGCTCTCTCTAGCGACGGCCGCATCTTCACTGGTGTCAATGTATATCAT
TTTACTGGGGGACCTTGTGCAGAACTCGTGGTGCTGGGCACTGCTGCTGCTGCGGCAGCTGGCAACCTGA
CTTGTATCGTCGCGATCGGAAATGAGAACAGGGGCATCTTGAGCCCCTGCGGACGGTGCCGACAGGTGCT
TCTCGATCTGCATCCTGGGATCAAAGCCATAGTGAAGGACAGTGATGGACAGCCGACGGCAGTTGGGATT
CGTGAATTGCTGCCCTCTGGTTATGTGTGGGAGGGCTAAGCTAGCCGCCCGCCCCACGACCCGCAGCGCC
CGACCGAAAGGAGCGCACGACCCCATGCATTCGAGGGCCCGGTACCTTTAAGACCAATGACTTACAAGGC
AGCTGTAGATCTTAGCCACTTTTTAAAAGAAAAGGGGGGACTGGAAGGGCTAGCTCACTCCCAACGAAGA
CAAGATCTGCTTTTTGCTTGTACTGGGTCTCTCTGGTTAGACCAGATCTGAGCCTGGGAGCTCTCTGGCT
AACTAGGGAACCCACTGCTTAAGCCTCAATAAAGCTTGCCTTGAGTGCTTCAAGTAGTGTGTGCCCGTCT
GTTGTGTGACTCTGGTAACTAGAGATCCCTCAGACCCTTTTAGTCAGTGTGGAAAATCTCTAGCAGTAGT
AGTTCATGTCATCTTATTATTCAGTATTTATAACTTGCAAAGAAATGAATATCAGAGAGTGAGAGGAACT
TGTTTATTGCAGCTTATAATGGTTACAAATAAAGCAATAGCATCACAAATTTCACAAATAAAGCATTTTT
TTCACTGCATTCTAGTTGTGGTTTGTCCAAACTCATCAATGTATCTTATCATGTCTGGCTCTAGCTATCC
CGCCCCTAACTCCGCCCATCCCGCCCCTAACTCCGCCCAGTTCCGCCCATTCTCCGCCCCATGGCTGACT
AATTTTTTTTATTTATGCAGAGGCCGAGGCCGCCTCGGCCTCTGAGCTATTCCAGAAGTAGTGAGGAGGC
TTTTTTGGAGGCCTAGGGACGTACCCAATTCGCCCTATAGTGAGTCGTATTACGCGCGCTCACTGGCCGT
CGTTTTACAACGTCGTGACTGGGAAAACCCTGGCGTTACCCAACTTAATCGCCTTGCAGCACATCCCCCT
TTCGCCAGCTGGCGTAATAGCGAAGAGGCCCGCACCGATCGCCCTTCCCAACAGTTGCGCAGCCTGAATG
GCGAATGGG
[124 nt withheld, positions 8340-8463]
C
[91 nt withheld, positions 8465-8555]
A
[49 nt withheld, positions 8557-8605]
CCTTTGACGTTGGAGTCCACGTTCTTT
[37 nt withheld, positions 8633-8669]
ACCCTATCTCGGTCTATTCTTTTGATTTATAAGGGATTTTGCCGATTTCGGCCTATTGGTTAAAAAATGA
GCTGATTTAACAAAAATTTAACGCGAATTTTAACAAAATATTAACGCTTACAATTT
Features (pLannotate 1.2.2; 29 found; start..end, strand, type, name):
     23..127     +  promoter       AmpR promoter: bla
    128..988     +  CDS            AmpR: β-lactamase; bla; confers resistance to ampicillin, carbenicillin, and related antibiotics
   1159..1747    +  rep_origin     ori: high-copy-number ColE1/pMB1/pBR322/pUC origin of replication
   1930..2022    +  CDS            lacI (fragment): lac repressor; lacI; The lac repressor binds to the lac operator to inhibit transcription in E. coli. This inhibition can be relieved by adding lactose or isopropyl-β-D-thiogalactopyranoside (IPTG).
   2035..2056    +  protein_bind   CAP binding site: CAP binding activates transcription in the presence of cAMP. E. coli catabolite activator protein
   2071..2101    +  promoter       lac promoter: promoter for the E. coli lac operon
   2109..2125    +  protein_bind   lac operator: The lac repressor binds to the lac operator to inhibit transcription in E. coli. This inhibition can be relieved by adding lactose or isopropyl-β-D-thiogalactopyranoside (IPTG). lac repressor encoded by lacI
   2170..2188    +  promoter       T3 promoter: promoter for bacteriophage T3 RNA polymerase
   2216..2442    +  promoter       RSV promoter: Rous sarcoma virus enhancer/promoter
   2443..2623    +  LTR            5' LTR (truncated): truncated 5' long terminal repeat (LTR) from HIV-1
   2670..2795    +  misc_feature   HIV-1 Ψ: packaging signal of human immunodeficiency virus type 1
   2779..3142    +  CDS            HIV-1 gag (fragment): gag protein from human immunodeficiency virus 1; gag
   3288..3521    +  misc_feature   RRE: The Rev response element (RRE) of HIV-1 allows for Rev-dependent mRNA export from the nucleus to the cytoplasm.
   3898..3998    +  CDS            Rev (fragment): human immunodeficiency virus 1 (HIV-1) Rev protein; rev; enhances nuclear export of unspliced and incompletely spliced viral mRNAs
   4017..4133    +  misc_feature   cPPT/CTS: central polypurine tract and central termination sequence of HIV-1
   4156..4459    +  enhancer       CMV enhancer: human cytomegalovirus immediate early enhancer
   4460..4663    +  promoter       CMV promoter: human cytomegalovirus (CMV) immediate early promoter
   4759..5478    +  CDS            EGFP: the original enhanced GFP (Yang et al., 1996) mammalian codon-optimized
   5714..5840    +  ncRNA          3' miR-30a: sequence downstream of the 71-nt precursor of the human miR-30a microRNA (Zeng et al., 2002) miRNA
   5862..6450    +  misc_feature   WPRE: woodchuck hepatitis virus posttranscriptional regulatory element
   6463..6962    +  promoter       PGK promoter: mouse phosphoglycerate kinase 1 promoter
   6991..7389    +  CDS            BSD: blasticidin S deaminase; Aspergillus terreus BSD; confers resistance to blasticidin
   7462..7599    +  CDS            nef (fragment): NEF_HV1LA - Experimental evidence at protein level: Swiss-Prot protein existence level 1. Extracellular Nef protein targets CD4(+) T-lymphocytes for apoptosis by interacting with CXCR4 surface receptors. From Human immunodeficiency virus type 1 group M subtype B (isolate Lai) (HIV-1).
   7585..7765    +  LTR            5' LTR (truncated): truncated 5' long terminal repeat (LTR) from HIV-1
   7837..7958    +  polyA_signal   SV40 poly(A) signal: SV40 polyadenylation signal
   7998..8133    +  rep_origin     SV40 ori: SV40 origin of replication
   8154..8172    -  promoter       T7 promoter: promoter for bacteriophage T7 RNA polymerase
   8180..8335    +  CDS            lacZα (fragment): LacZα fragment of β-galactosidase; lacZ fragment
   8340..8768    +  rep_origin     f1 ori (sequence partly withheld): f1 bacteriophage origin of replication; arrow indicates direction of (+) strand synthesis
