[The description below was written by a language model from this plasmid's Addgene catalogue record and pLannotate feature annotations shown in this document.]
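Description:
pLenti-CMV-GFP-miRE_shRen-Blast is a lentiviral transfer plasmid of about 8.8 kb, built by Gibson cloning on the p156RRL-sinPPT-CMV-GFP-PRE backbone. In bacteria it is maintained through a high-copy ColE1/pUC-type origin with ampicillin resistance (AmpR), and it also carries an f1 origin and remnants of a lac/lacZα cloning region flanked by T3 and T7 promoters. The viral portion has a third-generation-style layout. An RSV promoter replaces the 5′ U3 region to drive genomic RNA synthesis from a truncated HIV-1 5′ LTR. This is followed by the Ψ packaging signal with a gag fragment, the Rev response element for Rev-dependent nuclear export, and the cPPT/CTS. A truncated LTR at the 3′ end is consistent with the self-inactivating design implied by the backbone name. An SV40 poly(A) signal and SV40 origin lie downstream of it.

The payload consists of two expression units. The CMV enhancer/promoter constitutively drives EGFP, and the shRNA lies in the 3′ untranslated region of the same transcript, embedded in the miRE (optimised miR-30-based) scaffold. The annotation picks up only the 3′ miR-30a flank, and the record does not give the shRNA sequence itself. Because both come from one Pol II transcript, GFP fluorescence reports shRNA expression. A WPRE follows to enhance transcript expression. A separate mouse PGK promoter drives blasticidin S deaminase, which allows selection of transduced mammalian cells. The hairpin targets Renilla luciferase, which has no endogenous target in mammalian cells. The construct therefore serves as a non-targeting control alongside knockdown vectors of the same design.
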