Addgene plasmid #135684: pLenti-CMV-GFP-miRE_shRen-Blast
Purpose: Constitutive expression (CMV promoter) of GFP cDNA plus miRE-embedded shRenilla (control shRNA), Blasticidin selection
Depositing lab: Florian Karreth. Depositing organization: H. Lee Moffitt Cancer Center and Research Institute.
Backbone
  Vector backbone: p156RRL-sinPPT-CMV-GFP-PRE/Nhe I
  Vector type: Lentiviral
Growth in bacteria
  Bacterial resistance: Ampicillin, 100 μg/mL
  Growth temperature: 37°C
  Growth strain: NEB Stable
  Copy number: High Copy
Gene/Insert
  Gene/Insert name: shRenilla
  gRNA/shRNA sequence: unknown
  Species: Synthetic
  Cloning method: Gibson Cloning
Terms and licenses: Academic/Nonprofit Terms; Industry Terms: Not Available to Industry
Depositor comments: GFP; shRNA embedded in miRE
How to cite: pLenti-CMV-GFP-miRE_shRen-Blast was a gift from Florian Karreth (Addgene plasmid # 135684 ; http://n2t.net/addgene:135684 ; RRID:Addgene_135684)
